>Addgene plasmid #58737 | Rabbit GFP Cav 2.2 pMT2 | depositor full sequence | sequence record 90823 | Rabbit GFP Cav 2.2 pMT2 sequence 13228 bps
AAGCTTTTTGCAAAAGCCTAGGCCTCCAAAAAAGCCTCCTCACTACTTCTGGAATAGCTCAGAGGCCGAG
GCGGCCTCGGCCTCTGCATAAATAAAAAAAATTAGTCAGCCATGGGGCGGAGAATGGGCGGAACTGGGCG
GAGTTAGGGGCGGGATGGGCGGAGTTAGGGGCGGGACTATGGTTGCTGACTAATTGAGATGCATGCTTTG
CATACTTCTGCCTGCTGGGGAGCCTGGGGACTTTCCACACCTGGTTGCTGACTAATTGAGATGCATGCTT
TGCATACTTCTGCCTGCTGGGGAGCCTGGGGACTTTCCACACCCTAACTGACACACATTCCACAGGATCC
GGTCGCGCGAATTTCGAGCGGTGTTCCGCGGTCCTCCTCGTATAGAAACTCGGACCACTCTGAGACGAAG
GCTCGCGTCCAGGCCAGCACGAAGGAGGCTAAGTGGGAGGGGTAGCGGTCGTTGTCCACTAGGGGGTCCA
CTCGCTCCAGGGTGTGAAGACACATGTCGCCCTCTTCGGCATCAAGGAAGGTGATTGGTTTATAGGTGTA
GGCCACGTGACCGGGTGTTCCTGAAGGGGGGCTATAAAAGGGGGTGGGGGCGCGTTCGTCCTCACTCTCT
TCCGCATCGCTGTCTGCGAGGGCCAGCTGTTGGGCTCGCGGTTGAGGACAAACTCTTCGCGGTCTTTCCA
GTACTCTTGGATCGGAAACCCGTCGGCCTCCGAACGGTACTCCGCCACCGAGGGACCTGAGCGAGTCCGC
ATCGACCGGATCGGAAAACCTCTCGACTGTTGGGGTGAGTACTCCCTCTCAAAAGCGGGCATGACTTCTG
CGCTAAGATTGTCAGTTTCCAAAAACGAGGAGGATTTGATATTCACCTGGCCCGCGGTGATGCCTTTGAG
GGTGGCCGCGTCCATCTGGTCAGAAAAGACAATCTTTTTGTTGTCAAGCTTGAGGTGTGGCAGGCTTGAG
ATCTGGCCATACACTTGAGTGACAATGACATCCACTTTGCCTTTCTCTCCACAGGTGTCCACTCCCAGGT
CCAACTGCAGGCGAGCCTGAATTCCTCGAGGGTACCGAGCTCGGATCTAAAAAATGAGTAAAGGAGAAGA
ACTTTTCACTGGAGTTGTCCCAATTCTTGTTGAATTAGATGGTGATGTTAATGGGCACAAATTTTCTGTC
AGTGGAGAGGGTGAAGGTGATGCAACATACGGAAAACTTACCCTTAAATTTATTTGCACTACTGGAAAAC
TACCTGTTCCATGGCCAACACTTGTCACTACTTTCGGTTATGGTGTTCAATGCTTTGCGAGATACCCAGA
TCATATGAAACAGCATGACTTTTTCAAGAGTGCCATGCCCGAAGGTTATGTACAGGAAAGAACTATATTT
TTCAAAGATGACGGGAACTACAAGACACGTGCTGAAGTCAAGTTTGAAGGTGATACCCTTGTTAATAGAA
TCGAGTTAAAAGGTATTGATTTTAAAGAAGATGGAAACATTCTTGGACACAAATTGGAATACAACTATAA
CTCACACAATGTATACATCATGGCAGACAAACAAAAGAATGGAATCAAAGTTAACTTCAAAATTAGACAC
AACATTGAAGATGGAAGCGTTCAACTAGCAGACCATTATCAACAAAATACTCCAATTGGCGATGGCCCTG
TCCTTTTACCAGACAACCATTACCTGTCCACACAATCTGCCCTTTCGAAAGATCCCAACGAAAAGAGAGA
CCACATGGTCCTTCTTGAGTTTGTAACAGCTGCTGGGATTACACATGGCATGGATGAACTATACAAAATG
GTCCGCTTCGGGGACGAGCTGGGCGGCCGCTATGGGGGCGCGGGCGGCGCGGAGCGGGCCCGGGGCGGCG
GGGCCGGCGGGGCTGGCGGCCCGGGCCCCGGGGGGCTGCCGCCGGGCCAGCGGGTCCTCTACAAACAGTC
GATCGCGCAGCGCGCGCGGACCATGGCGCTGTACAACCCCATCCCGGTCAAGCAGAACTGCTTCACCGTC
AACCGCTCGCTCTTCGTCTTCAGCGAGGACAACGTCGTCCGCAAATACGCCAAGCGCATCACCGAGTGGC
CTCCGTTCGAGTACATGATCCTGGCCACCATCATCGCCAACTGCATCGTGCTGGCCCTGGAGCAGCACCT
CCCTGACGGGGACAAGACGCCTATGTCCGAGCGCCTGGATGACACCGAGCCCTACTTCATTGGGATCTTC
TGCTTCGAGGCGGGGATCAAGATCCTGGCCCTGGGCTTTGTTCTGCACAAGGGCTCCTATCTGCGGAACG
GCTGGAACGTCATGGACTTCGTGGTAGTCCTCACGGGGATTCTTGCCACAGCCGGAACCGACTTCGACCT
GCGAACGCTGAGGGCTGTGCGTGTGCTAAGGCCCCTGAAGCTGGTGTCTGGGATTCCGAGCTTGCAGGTG
GTGCTCAAGTCCATCATGAAGGCCATGGTCCCGCTGCTGCAGATCGGGCTGCTGCTCTTCTTCGCCATCC
TCATGTTTGCCATCATCGGCCTCGAGTTCTACATGGGCAAGTTCCACAAGGCCTGCTTCCCCAACAGCAC
AGACCCAGATCCCGTGGGTGACTTCCCCTGTGGCAAGGAGGCCCCGGCCCGGCTCTGTGAGGGAGACACG
GAGTGCCGGGAGTACTGGGCCGGACCCAACTTTGGTATCACCAACTTTGACAACATCCTGTTTGCCATCT
TGACCGTGTTCCAGTGCATCACCATGGAGGGCTGGACTGACATCCTCTACAATACAAACGATGCAGCCGG
CAACACGTGGAACTGGCTCTACTTCATCCCTCTCATCATCATCGGCTCCTTCTTCATGCTCAACCTGGTG
CTGGGTGTGCTCTCAGGAGAGTTTGCTAAGGAGCGCGAGAGAGTGGAGAACCGCCGCGCCTTCCTGAAGC
TCCGGCGGCAGCAGCAGATTGAGCGGGAGCTCAACGGGTACCTGGAGTGGATCTTCAAGGCTGAGGAAGT
CATGCTGGCTGAGGAGGACAGGAACGCAGAGGAGAAGTCCCCTCTGGATGCAGTGTTGAAGAGAGCAGCT
GCCAAGAAGAGCAGAAGCGACCTGATCCAGGCCGAGGAGGGGGAGGGCCGGCTCACAGGCCTCTGTGCTC
CCGGTTCCCCGTTCGCCCGTGCCAGCCTGAAAAGCGGGAAGACGGAGAGCTCGTCGTACTTCCGGAGGAA
GGAGAAGATGTTCCGCTTCTTCATCCGGCGCATGGTGAAGGCACAGAGCTTCTACTGGACGGTGCTGTGT
GTGGTGGCACTGAACACACTGTGCGTGGCCATGGTGCACTACAACCAGCCGCAGCGGCTCACCACGGCAT
TGTACTTTGCAGAGTTTGTTTTCCTGGGTCTCTTCCTCACAGAGATGTCCCTGAAGATGTATGGCCTGGG
GCCCAGGAGCTACTTCCGGTCCTCCTTCAACTGTTTTGACTTTGGGGTCATCGTGGGCAGTATCTTTGAA
GTGGTCTGGGCTGCTGTCAAGCCAGGGACCTCCTTCGGGATCAGTGTTCTGCGGGCTCTGCGCTTACTGA
GAATCTTCAAGGTCACCAAATACTGGAACTCCCTACGGAACCTGGTGGTGTCTCTGCTCAACTCCATGAA
GTCCATCATCAGCCTCCTCTTCCTGCTCTTCCTGTTCATTGTTGTCTTTGCTCTGCTGGGGATGCAGCTG
TTTGGAGGCCAGTTCAACTTTAAAGACGAGACCCCAACGACCAACTTTGACACCTTCCCTGCTGCTATCC
TCACCGTCTTCCAGATCCTGACCGGAGAGGACTGGAATGCGGTCATGTACCACGGGATCGAGTCGCAAGG
TGGCGTCAGCAGAGGAATGTTCTCCTCCTTCTACTTCATTGTCCTCACTCTGTTTGGGAACTACACCCTG
CTGAATGTCTTCCTGGCCATTGCTGTGGACAACCTTGCCAATGCTCAGGAGCTGACCAAGGATGAAGAGG
AGATGGAAGAAGCAGCCAATCAGAAACTCGCCTTGCAGAAGGCCAAGGAAGTGGCTGAAGTCAGCCCCAT
GTCTGCTGCGAACATCTCCATTGCCGCCAGGCAGCAGAACTCGGCCAAAGCGCGCTCGGTGTGGGAGCAG
CGAGCCAGCCAGCTGCGGCTGCAGAACCTGAGGGCCAGCTGCGAGGCGCTGTACAGCGAGATGGACCCCG
AGGAGAGGCTGCGCTACGCCACCGCGCGCCACCTGCGGCCCGACGTGAAGACGCACCTGGACCGGCCGCT
GGTGGTTGAGCCCGGCCGCGACGCTCCGCGGGGCCCCCCGGGGGGGAAGTCCCGGCCGGATGGCTCGGAG
GCCCCCGAGGGTGCGGATCCCCCGCGCAGGCATCACCGGCACCGAGACAAGGACAAGGCTCCCGCCACGG
TCCCCTCGGCGGGGGAACAGGACAGAGCCGAAGCTCTGAGGGCAGAGGGCGGGGAGCTGGGGCCCCGCGA
GGAGCGGGGGCGGCCACGCCGCAGCCGCAGCAAGGAGGCCCCGGGCGCCCCGGAGGTGCGCAGCGATCGC
GGCCGTGGCCCGTGTCCTGAAGGTGGTCGGCGCCACCACCGGCGCGGGTCACCGGAGGAGGCAGCTGAGA
GGGAGCCCCGCCGCCACCGCGCGCACCGGCACGGGCCCGACCCGGGCAAGGAGGGCCCAGCGTCCGGGAC
CAGGGGCGAGCGGCGCGCACGACACCGCACGGGCCCCCGGGCGTGCCCCCGGGAGGCTGAGAGCAGCGAG
GAGCCTGCGCGGCGGCACCGGGCTCGGCACAAGGCGCCGCCCACCCAGGAGACCGCGGAGAAGGACAAGG
AGGCTGCCGAGAAGGGGGGCGAGGCCACGGAGGCCGAGAAGGACAAGGAGGCTCGGAACCACCAGCCCAA
GGAGCTGCCCTGTGACCTGGAGGCCATCGGCATGCTGGGAGTGGGCGCTGTGCATACGCTGCCCAGCACC
TGTCTGCAGAAGGTGGAGGAGCAGCCAGAGGATGCGGACAACCAGCGGAACGTCACCCGCATGGGTAGTC
AGCCCCCGGACACCAGCACCACTGTGCACATTCCTGTGACGCTGACCGGCCCCCCCGGGGAGACCACGGT
AGTGCCCAGTGGAAACGTGGACCTGGAAAGTCAAGCAGAGGGGAAGAAGGAGGTGGAAACCAGCGATGTG
ATGAGGAGCGGCCCTCGGCCCATTGTCCCGTACAGTTCCATGTTCTGTTTAAGCCCAACCAACCTGCTGC
GCCGCTGCTGCCACTACATTGTGACCATGCGATACTTCGAGATGGTCATCCTCGTGGTCATCGCCCTGAG
CAGCATCGCCCTGGCTGCCGAGGACCCCGTGAGAACAGACTCTCCCAGGAATAATGCTCTGAAGTACATG
GACTACATCTTCACAGGCGTCTTCACCTTCGAGATGGTGATAAAGATGATCGATTTGGGACTGCTGCTAC
ACCCTGGAGCCTATTTCCGGGATCTGTGGAACATTCTGGACTTCATTGTGGTCAGTGGGGCCCTGGTGGC
ATTTGCTTTCTCAGGATCCAAAGGGAAAGACATCAGCACCATCAAATCCCTGAGAGTCCTGCGTGTGCTG
CGGCCACTCAAGACCATCAAGCGGCTGCCCAAGCTCAAGGCCGTGTTTGACTGTGTGGTGAACTCACTGA
AAAACGTCCTCAACATCCTGATCGTCTACATGCTCTTCATGTTCATCTTTGCCGTCATTGCCGTGCAGCT
CTTCAAAGGGAAGTTCTTCTACTGCACGGACGAATCCAAGGAGCTGGAGCGTGACTGCAGGGGTCAGTAT
TTGGATTATGAGAAGGAGGAAGTGGAAGCTCAACCGAGGCAGTGGAAGAAATATGACTTCCACTATGACA
ACGTGCTCTGGGCTCTGCTAACGCTCTTCACGGTGTCCACAGGGGAAGGGTGGCCCATGGTGCTGAAACA
CTCTGTGGATGCCACCTACGAGGAGCAGGGCCCGAGCCCCGGGTACCGCATGGAGCTCTCCATCTTCTAC
GTGGTCTACTTTGTGGTCTTTCCCTTCTTCTTTGTCAACATCTTCGTGGCCTTGATCATCATCACCTTCC
AGGAGCAGGGGGACAAGGTGATGTCCGAGTGCAGCCTGGAGAAGAACGAGAGGGCTTGCATCGACTTTGC
CATCAGCGCCAGACCCCTGACGCGGTACATGCCCCAGAACAAGCAGTCGTTCCAGTATAAGACGTGGACG
TTCGTGGTGTCCCCACCTTTTGAGTACTTCATCATGGCTATGATCGCCCTCAACACTGTGGTGCTGATGA
TGAAGTTCTACGATGCGCCGTACGAGTATGAGCTAATGCTGAAATGCCTGAACATCGTGTTCACGTCCAT
GTTCTCCATGGAGTGTGTGCTGAAGATCATCGCCTTCGGGGTGCTGAACTATTTCAGAGATGCCTGGAAT
GTCTTTGACTTTGTCACGGTGTTGGGAAGTATTACTGATATTTTGGTAACAGAGATTGCGAACAACTTCA
TCAACCTCAGCTTCCTGCGCCTGTTCCGGGCCGCGCGGCTCATCAAGCTGCTGCGCCAGGGCTACACCAT
CCGCATCCTGCTTTGGACCTTCGTGCAGTCCTTCAAGGCGCTGCCCTACGTGTGTCTCCTCATCGCCATG
CTCTTCTTCATCTACGCCATCATTGGCATGCAGGTTTTTGGGAACATCGCCCTGGACGATGACACCAGCA
TCAACAGGCACAATAACTTCCGGACGTTTCTGCAGGCCTTGATGTTGCTGTTCAGGAGCGCCACGGGGGA
GGCCTGGCACGAGATAATGCTGTCGTGCCTCAGCAGCCGGGCCTGCGACGAGCACTCCAATGCCAGCGAG
TGCGGCAGCGACTTTGCCTACTTTTACTTCGTCTCCTTCATCTTCCTCTGCTCCTTTCTGATGTTGAACC
TCTTTGTGGCTGTGATCATGGACAATTTTGAGTACCTTACACGGGACTCTTCCATCTTAGGGCCTCACCA
CCTGGATGAGTTCATCCGGGTCTGGGCTGAATACGACCCGGCCGCGTGTGGGCGCATCAGTTACAGTGAC
ATGTTTGAGATGCTGAAGCACATGTCCCCACCCCTGGGGCTGGGGAAGAAGTGCCCTGCTCGAGTCGCGT
ACAAGCGCCTGGTCCGCATGAACATGCCCATCTCCAGTGAGGACATGACGGTGCACTTCACATCCACGCT
GATGGCTCTCATTCGGACAGCGCTGGACATCAAGCTGGCACCAGCTGGGACCAAGCAGCACCAGTGCGAC
GCAGAGCTGAGGAAGGAGATTTCCTGTGTGTGGGCCAATCTGCCCCAGAAGACCCTGGACTTACTGGTAC
CACCCCATAAGCCTGACGAGATGACGGTGGGCAAAGTCTATGCAGCTCTGATGATCTTCGACTTCTACAA
ACAGAACAAAACCAGCAGAGACCAGACTCAGCAAGCCCCCGGAGGCCTGTCCCAGCTGGGCCCCGTGTCC
CTGTTCCACCCGCTGAAGGCCACGCTGGAGCAGACTCAGCCGGCGCTGCGTGGAGCCCGGGCTTTCCTGC
GGCAGAAGAGTTCTGCCTCCCTGAGCAACGGCGGGGCCGTACAAACCCAGGAGAGCGGCATCAAGGAATC
GGTTTCTTGGGGCACTCAGAGGACCCAGGATGTGCTTTGCGAGGCCAGGGCACCCCTGGAGCGGGGCCAC
TCAGCTGAGATCCCAGTCGGGCAGCCTGGGACACTGGCTGTAGATGTCCAGATGCAGAACATGACTCTGA
GTGGCCCTGACGCCGAGCCGCAGCCAGGGCTGGAGAGCCAGGGCCGAGCCGCCTCCATGCCCCGCCTGGC
CGCAGAAACACAGCCCGCGCCTGACGCCAGCCCCATGAAGCGCTCCATCTCCACGCTGGCCCCGCGCCCC
CACACGGCCCGGCTCGGCAGCACCGCGCTGGACCGCCCAGCCCCCAGCCAGGCCCCGCACCATCACCACC
ACCGCTGCCACCGCCGCAGGGACAGGAAGCAGCGGTCCCTGGAGAAGGGTCCCAGCCTGTCTGCTGACAC
AGATGGGGCCCCCGACAGCACGGTGGGGCCAGGACTGCCCACGGGGGAGGGCCCCCCCGGCTGCAGGCGG
GAGCGGGAGCGCAGGCAGGAGCGGGGCCGGTCCCAGGAGCGGAGGCAGCCCTCGTCCTCCTCCTCGGAGA
AGCATCGCTTCTACTCCTGTGACCGCTTCGGGGGCCGCGAACCCCCACAGCCCAAGCCCTCCCTCAGTAG
TCACCCCACGTCGCCGACGGCCGGGCAGGAGCCGGGACCCCACCCGCAGGGGAGTGGTTCGGTTCACGGG
AGCCCCCTGCTGTCCACATCTGGTGCTAGCACCCCGGGCCGGGGGCGGAGGCAGCTCCCCCAGACCCCCT
TGACCCCCCGCCCCAGCGTCACCTACAAGACGGCCAACTCCTCGCCTGTCCACTTCGCCGGGGCACCGAG
CGGCCTCCCCGCCTTCTCCCCCGGCCGGCTCAGCCGGGGCCTCTCAGAACACAACGCCCTGCTGCAGAGG
GACCCGCTCAGCCGGCCCCTGGCGCCCGGCTCGCGCATCGGCTCCGACCCCTACCTGGGGCAGCGGCTGG
ACAGCGAGGCGCCCGCCCGTGCCCTGCCCGAGGACGCGCCCGCCTTTGAGGAGACCGCGGCCAGCAACTC
GGGCCGCTCCTCCCGGACCTCGTACGTGTCCTCACTGACCTCGCAGCCCCCGCCGCTGCGCCGCGTGCCC
AACGGCTACCACTGCACTCTGGGGCTGGGCGGGGGCGGCCGGGCGCGGCGCGGCTGCCACCACCCCGACC
GCGACCGCCGGTGCTAGCCGCTGCGCGCCCGCCCCCGGCGGTGGGCTTCATCTTCCGCGCTGGGCTGCGG
GGACGCGGGCACCGAGGCCCTGGACGGGGCCTGGGCGGAGGCCCCTGCTCCCCTCCCCCTCCTCCCTGAC
AGCAGACGGATCAATAAAGCCCCTTCCGGCGGGACGCGGCTGTCTCTGCCCCCTGACGTGCTGCCTTCCC
AGGTCTCCCACCACAGGCTGATCCTGTGTCAGAGACCCCGGTGTCAGTGTGCAGGGGTGGGGGGTGCGGG
GCCTGTGTCGGACCCCCAGGGTTAATGGGGCCGGAATTCCTCGAGGTACCCGGGACTAGTGCGGCCGCAA
TTCCGGGGGGGGGGGGGGGGGGGACAGCTCAGGGCTGCGATTTCGCGCCAAACTTGACGGCAATCCTAGC
GTGAAGGCTGGTAGGATTTTATCCCCGCTGCCATCATGGTTCGACCATTGAACTGCATCGTCGCCGTGTC
CCAAAATATGGGGATTGGCAAGAACGGAGACCTACCCTGGCCTCCGCTCAGGAACGAGTTCAAGTACTTC
CAAAGAATGACCACAACCTCTTCAGTGGAAGGTAAACAGAATCTGGTGATTATGGGTAGGAAAACCTGGT
TCTCCATTCCTGAGAAGAATCGACCTTTAAAGGACAGAATTAATATAGTTCTCAGTAGAGAACTCAAAGA
ACCACCACGAGGAGCTCATTTTCTTGCCAAAAGTTTGGATGATGCCTTAAGACTTATTGAACAACCGGAA
TTGGCAAGTAAAGTAGACATGGTTTGGATAGTCGGAGGCAGTTCTGTTTACCAGGAAGCCATGAATCAAC
CAGGCCACCTCAGACTCTTTGTGACAAGGATCATGCAGGAATTTGAAAGTGACACGTTTTTCCCAGAAAT
TGATTTGGGGAAATATAAACTTCTCCCAGAATACCCAGGCGTCCTCTCTGAGGTCCAGGAGGAAAAAGGC
ATCAAGTATAAGTTTGAAGTCTACGAGAAGAAAGACTAACAGGAAGATGCTTTCAAGTTCTCTGCTCCCC
TCCTAAAGCTATGCATTTTTTATAAGACCATGGGACTTTTGCTGGCTTTAGATCATAATCAGCCATACCA
CATTTGTAGAGGTTTTACTTGCTTTAAAAAACCTCCCACACCTCCCCCTGAACCTGAAACATAAAATGAA
TGCAATTGTTGTTGTTAACTTGTTTATTGCAGCTTATAATGGTTACAAATAAAGCAATAGCATCACAAAT
TTCACAAATAAAGCATTTTTTTCACTGCATTCTAGTTGTGGTTTGTCCAAACTCATCAATGTATCTTATC
ATGTCTGGATCCCCGGCCAACGGTCTGGTGACCCGGCTGCGAGAGCTCGGTGTACCTGAGACGCGAGTAA
GCCCTTGAGTCAAAGACGTAGTCGTTGCAAGTCCGCACCAGGTACTGATATCCCACCAAAAAGTGCGGCG
GCGGCTGGCGGTAGAGGGGCCAGCGTAGGGTGGCCGGGGCTCCGGGGGCGAGGTCTTCCAACATAAGGCG
ATGATATCCGTAGATGTACCTGGACATCCAGGTGATGCCGGCGGCGGTGGTGGAGGCGCGCGGAAAGTCG
CGGACGCGGTTCCAGATGTTGCGCAGCGGCAAAAAGTGCTCCATGGTCGGGACGCTCTGGCCGGTGAGGC
GTGCGCAGTCGTTGACGCTCTAGACCGTGCAAAAGGAGAGCCTGTAAGCGGGCACTCTTCCGTGGTCTGG
TGGATAAATTCGCAAGGGTATCATGGCGGACGACCGGGGTTCGAACCCCGGATCCGGCCGTCCGCCGTGA
TCCATCCGGTTACCGCCCGCGTGTCGAACCCAGGTGTGCGACGTCAGACAACGGGGGAGCGCTCCTTTTG
GCTTCCTTCCAGGCGCGGCGGCTGCTGCGCTAGCTTTTTTGGCGAGCTCGAATTAATTCTGCATTAATGA
ATCGGCCAACGCGCGGGGAGAGGCGGTTTGCGTATTGGGCGCTCTTCCGCTTCCTCGCTCACTGACTCGC
TGCGCTCGGTCGTTCGGCTGCGGCGAGCGGTATCAGCTCACTCAAAGGCGGTAATACGGTTATCCACAGA
ATCAGGGGATAACGCAGGAAAGAACATGTGAGCAAAAGGCCAGCAAAAGGCCAGGAACCGTAAAAAGGCC
GCGTTGCTGGCGTTTTTCCATAGGCTCCGCCCCCCTGACGAGCATCACAAAAATCGACGCTCAAGTCAGA
GGTGGCGAAACCCGACAGGACTATAAAGATACCAGGCGTTTCCCCCTGGAAGCTCCCTCGTGCGCTCTCC
TGTTCCGACCCTGCCGCTTACCGGATACCTGTCCGCCTTTCTCCCTTCGGGAAGCGTGGCGCTTTCTCAA
TGCTCACGCTGTAGGTATCTCAGTTCGGTGTAGGTCGTTCGCTCCAAGCTGGGCTGTGTGCACGAACCCC
CCGTTCAGCCCGACCGCTGCGCCTTATCCGGTAACTATCGTCTTGAGTCCAACCCGGTAAGACACGACTT
ATCGCCACTGGCAGCAGCCACTGGTAACAGGATTAGCAGAGCGAGGTATGTAGGCGGTGCTACAGAGTTC
TTGAAGTGGTGGCCTAACTACGGCTACACTAGAAGGACAGTATTTGGTATCTGCGCTCTGCTGAAGCCAG
TTACCTTCGGAAAAAGAGTTGGTAGCTCTTGATCCGGCAAACAAACCACCGCTGGTAGCGGTGGTTTTTT
TGTTTGCAAGCAGCAGATTACGCGCAGAAAAAAAGGATCTCAAGAAGATCCTTTGATCTTTTCTACGGGG
TCTGACGCTCAGTGGAACGAAAACTCACGTTAAGGGATTTTGGTCATGAGATTATCAAAAAGGATCTTCA
CCTAGATCCTTTTAAATTAAAAATGAAGTTTTAAATCAATCTAAAGTATATATGAGTAAACTTGGTCTGA
CAGTTACCAATGCTTAATCAGTGAGGCACCTATCTCAGCGATCTGTCTATTTCGTTCATCCATAGTTGCC
TGACTCCCCGTCGTGTAGATAACTACGATACGGGAGGGCTTACCATCTGGCCCCAGTGCTGCAATGATAC
CGCGAGACCCACGCTCACCGGCTCCAGATTTATCAGCAATAAACCAGCCAGCCGGAAGGGCCGAGCGCAG
AAGTGGTCCTGCAACTTTATCCGCCTCCATCCAGTCTATTAATTGTTGCCGGGAAGCTAGAGTAAGTAGT
TCGCCAGTTAATAGTTTGCGCAACGTTGTTGCCATTGCTACAGGCATCGTGGTGTCACGCTCGTCGTTTG
GTATGGCTTCATTCAGCTCCGGTTCCCAACGATCAAGGCGAGTTACATGATCCCCCATGTTGTGCAAAAA
AGCGGTTAGCTCCTTCGGTCCTCCGATCGTTGTCAGAAGTAAGTTGGCCGCAGTGTTATCACTCATGGTT
ATGGCAGCACTGCATAATTCTCTTACTGTCATGCCATCCGTAAGATGCTTTTCTGTGACTGGTGAGTACT
CAACCAAGTCATTCTGAGAATAGTGTATGCGGCGACCGAGTTGCTCTTGCCCGGCGTCAATACGGGATAA
TACCGCGCCACATAGCAGAACTTTAAAAGTGCTCATCATTGGAAAACGTTCTTCGGGGCGAAAACTCTCA
AGGATCTTACCGCTGTTGAGATCCAGTTCGATGTAACCCACTCGTGCACCCAACTGATCTTCAGCATCTT
TTACTTTCACCAGCGTTTCTGGGTGAGCAAAAACAGGAAGGCAAAATGCCGCAAAAAAGGGAATAAGGGC
GACACGGAAATGTTGAATACTCATACTCTTCCTTTTTCAATATTATTGAAGCATTTATCAGGGTTATTGT
CTCATGAGCGGATACATATTTGAATGTATTTAGAAAAATAAACAAATAGGGGTTCCGCGCACATTTCCCC
GAAAAGTGCCACCTGACGTCTAAGAAACCATTATTATCATGACATTAACCTATAAAAATAGGCGTATCAC
GAGGCCCTTTCGTCTCGCGCGTTTCGGTGATGACGGTGAAAACCTCTGACACATGCAGCTCCCGGAGACG
GTCACAGCTTGTCTGTAAGCGGATGCCGGGAGCAGACAAGCCCGTCAGGGCGCGTCAGCGGGTGTTGGCG
GGTGTCGGGGCTGGCTTAACTATGCGGCATCAGAGCAGATTGTACTGAGAGTGCACCATATGCGGTGTGA
AATACCGCACAGATGCGTAAGGAGAAAATACCGCATCAGGCGCCATTCGCCATTCAGGCTGCGCAACTGT
TGGGAAGGGCGATCGGTGCGGGCCTCTTCGCTATTACGCCAGCTGGCGAAAGGGGGATGTGCTGCAAGGC
GATTAAGTTGGGTAACGCCAGGGTTTTCCCAGTCACGACGTTGTAAAACGACGGCCAGTGCCAAGCTT
Features (pLannotate 1.2.2; 17 found; start..end, strand, type, name):
      7..336     -  promoter       SV40 promoter: SV40 enhancer and early promoter
    357..788     -  CDS            POL (fragment): DPOL_ADE05 - Experimental evidence at protein level: Swiss-Prot protein existence level 1. Eukaryotic-type DNA polymerase involved in viral genomic replication. DNA synthesis is protein primed, and acts in a strand displacement replication. Assembles in complex with viral pTP, DBP, host NFIA and host POU2F1/OCT1 on viral origin of replication. The polymerase covalently transfers dCMP onto pTP, thereby initiating complementary strand synthesis. From Human adenovirus C serotype 5 (HAdV-5) (Human adenovirus 5).
    805..1034    +  intron         chimeric intron: chimera between introns from adenovirus and immunoglobulin heavy chain genes
   1104..1817    +  CDS            GFPmut3: GFPmut3 is a basic (constitutively fluorescent) green fluorescent protein published in 1996, derived from Aequorea victoria. It is reported to be a very rapidly-maturing weak dimer.
   1818..8834    +  CDS            CACNA1B: CAC1B_RABIT - Also known as CACH5, CACNL1A5. Experimental evidence at protein level: Swiss-Prot protein existence level 1. Voltage-sensitive calcium channels (VSCC) mediate the entry of calcium ions into excitable cells and are also involved in a variety of calcium-dependent processes, including muscle contraction, hormone or neurotransmitter release, gene expression, cell motility, cell division and cell death. The isoform alpha-1B gives rise to N-type calcium currents. N-type calcium channels belong to the 'high-voltage activated' (HVA) group and are specifically blocked by omega-conotoxin-
   9276..9839    +  CDS            DHFR: mouse dihydrofolate reductase; Mus musculus Dhfr
   9921..10004   +  CDS            large T antigen (fragment): large T antigen from SV40 (simian virus 40)
  10027..10161   +  polyA_signal   SV40 poly(A) signal: SV40 polyadenylation signal
  10169..10519   -  CDS            PTP (fragment): TERM_ADE02 - Experimental evidence at protein level: Swiss-Prot protein existence level 1. Protein covalently bound to the viral DNA that acts as a primer for viral genomic replication by DNA strand displacement. Assembles on the viral origin of replication in an initiation complex with viral polymerase, DBP, host NFIA and host POU2F1/OCT1. During initiation, the polymerase covalently couples the first dCTP with Ser- 580 of pTP. The terminal protein stimulates the template activity over 20 fold compared to protein-free templates. Neo-synthesized viral genomes are linked to two preterminal prot
  10550..10706   +  ncRNA          VA: Accession: RF00102 - VA RNA
  10769..10822   -  CDS            lacI (fragment): lac repressor; lacI; The lac repressor binds to the lac operator to inhibit transcription in E. coli. This inhibition can be relieved by adding lactose or isopropyl-β-D-thiogalactopyranoside (IPTG).
  11005..11593   -  rep_origin     ori: high-copy-number ColE1/pMB1/pBR322/pUC origin of replication
  11764..12624   -  CDS            AmpR: β-lactamase; bla; confers resistance to ampicillin, carbenicillin, and related antibiotics
  12625..12729   -  promoter       AmpR promoter: bla
  12824..12859   +  CDS            rop (fragment): Rop protein, which maintains plasmids at low copy number; rop
  12961..13060   +  misc_feature   bom (fragment): basis of mobility region from pBR322
  13066..13220   -  CDS            lacZα (fragment): LacZα fragment of β-galactosidase; lacZ fragment
