[The description below was written by a language model from this plasmid's Addgene catalogue record and pLannotate feature annotations shown in this document.]
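Description:
Rabbit GFP Cav 2.2 pMT2 is a mammalian expression plasmid of about 13.2 kb, built on the roughly 5.1 kb pMT2 backbone, for producing a GFP-tagged rabbit N-type voltage-gated calcium channel pore subunit. It is propagated in E. coli through a ColE1/pUC-type origin and selected with ampicillin via the β-lactamase gene and its bla promoter. Small remnants of rop, bom, lacI and lacZα in the annotation are leftovers of the pBR322-derived cloning history and have no functional role.

The payload is a single fusion reading frame in which GFP (annotated as GFPmut3) sits directly upstream of, and contiguous with, the full-length CACNA1B coding sequence for rabbit Cav2.2 (α1B). This places the fluorescent tag at the channel's N terminus. The insert was cloned between EcoRI sites. The catalogue lists SV40 as the promoter. The feature table shows the SV40 enhancer/early promoter region annotated on the reverse strand at the start of the map, followed by adenovirus-derived sequence (detected as a polymerase gene fragment) and a chimeric adenovirus/immunoglobulin intron immediately before the fusion, so the record does not fully resolve which element initiates the transcript. Downstream of the channel lie a mouse DHFR coding sequence, a fragment of SV40 large T antigen and the SV40 polyadenylation signal. An adenoviral VA RNA gene is also present, an element generally included to support translation in transfected cells.

The plasmid is intended for expressing fluorescent Cav2.2 in mammalian cells. The associated publication concerns suppression of Cav2.2 synthesis by truncated channel constructs.
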