Addgene plasmid #58737: Rabbit GFP Cav 2.2 pMT2
Purpose: expression of GFP tagged rabbit Cav2.2 in mammalian cells
Depositing lab: Annette Dolphin. Depositing organization: University College London. Publication: Dominant-negative synthesis suppression of voltage-gated calcium channel Cav2.2 induced by truncated constructs. Raghib A, Bertaso F, Davies A, Page KM, Meir A, Bogdanov Y, Dolphin AC. J Neurosci. 2001 Nov 1;21(21):8495-504. 21/21/8495 PubMed 11606638.
Backbone
  Vector backbone: pMT2
  Backbone size w/o insert (bp): 5100
  Vector type: Mammalian Expression
Growth in bacteria
  Bacterial resistance: Ampicillin, 100 μg/mL
  Growth temperature: 37°C
  Growth strain: DH5alpha
  Copy number: Unknown
Gene/Insert
  Gene/Insert name: Cav2.2 (alt name: voltage-dependent N-type calcium channel subunit alpha-1B)
  Species: O. cuniculus (rabbit)
  GenBank ID: D14157.1
  Entrez Gene: CACNA1B
  Promoter: SV40
  Tag / fusion protein: GFP (N terminal on insert)
  Cloning method: Restriction Enzyme; 5′ cloning site EcoRI (not destroyed); 3′ cloning site EcoRI (not destroyed)
  Sequencing primers: 5′ GFP-F
Terms and licenses: Academic/Nonprofit Terms; Industry Terms: Not Available to Industry
Depositor comments: Original Cav2.2 plasmid from Yasuo Mori.
How to cite: Rabbit GFP Cav 2.2 pMT2 was a gift from Annette Dolphin (Addgene plasmid # 58737 ; http://n2t.net/addgene:58737 ; RRID:Addgene_58737)
