>Addgene plasmid #58737 | Rabbit GFP Cav 2.2 pMT2 | addgene partial sequence | sequence record 95583 | pMT2-R2 5'-CTCCTCGTGGTGGTTCTTTG-3'
CACCAGATTCTGTTTACCTTCCACTGAAGAGGTTGTGGTCATTCTTTGGAAGTACTTGAACTCGTTCCTG
AGCGGAGGCCAGGGTAGGTCTCCGTTCTTGCCAATCCCCATATTTTGGGACACGGCGACGATGCAGTTCA
ATGGTCGAACCATGATGGCAGCGGGGATAAAATCCTACCAGCCTTCACGCTAGGATTGCCGTCAAGTTTG
GCGCGAAATCGCAGCCCTGAGCTGTCCCCCCCCCCC
