>Addgene plasmid #58737 | Rabbit GFP Cav 2.2 pMT2 | addgene partial sequence | sequence record 95585 | pMT2-F 5'-TTGCCTTTCTCTCCACAGGT-3'
CTTTTCACTGGAGTTGTCCCAATTCTTGTTGAATTAGATGGTGATGTTAATGGGCACAAATTTTCTGTCA
GTGGAGAGGGTGAAGGTGATGCAACATACGGAAAACTTACCCTTAAATTTATTTGCACTACTGGAAAACT
ACCTGTTCCATGGCCAACACTTGTCACTACTTTCGGTTATGGTGTTCAATGCTTTGCGAGATACCCAGAT
CATATGAAACAGCATGACTTTTTCAAGAGTGCCATGCCCGAAGGTTATGTACAGGAAAGAACTATATTTT
TCAAAGATGACGGGAACTACAAGACACGTGCTGAAGTCAAGTTTGAAGGTGATACCCTTGTTAATAGAAT
CGAGTTAAAAGGTATTGATTTTAAAGAAGATGGAAACATTCTTGGACACAAATTGGAATACAACTATAAC
TCACACAATGTATACATCATGGCAGACAAACAAAAGAATGGAATCAAAGTTAACTTCAAAATTAGACACA
ACATTGAAGATGGAAGCGTTCAACTAGCAGACCATTATCAACAAAATACTCCAATTGGCGATGGCCCTGT
CCTTTTACCAGACAACCATTACCTGTCCACACAATCTGCCCT
