>Addgene plasmid #58737 | Rabbit GFP Cav 2.2 pMT2 | addgene partial sequence | sequence record 95586 | Cav2.2-F1 5'-GGAGTGCCGGGAGTACTG-3'
CATCCTGTTTGCCATCTTGACCGTGTTCCAGTGCATCACCATGGAGGGCTGGACTGACATCCTCTACAAT
ACAAACGATGCAGCCGGCAACACGTGGAACTGGCTCTACTTCATCCCTCTCATCATCATCGGCTCCTTCT
TCATGCTCAACCTGGTGCTGGGTGTGCTCTCAGGAGAGTTTGCTAAGGAGCGCGAGAGAGTGGAGAACCG
CCGCGCCTTCCTGAAGCTCCGGCGGCAGCAGCAGATTGAGCGGGAGCTCAACGGGTACCTGGAGTGGATC
TTCAAGGCTGAGGAAGTCATGCTGGCTGAGGAGGACAGGAACGCAGAGGAGAAGTCCCCTCTGGATGCAG
TGTTGAAGAGAGCAGCTGCCAAGAAGAGCAGAAGCGACCTGATCCAGGCCGAGGAGGGGGAGGGCCGGCT
CACAGGCCTCTGTGCTCCCGGTTCCCCGTTCGCCCGTGCCAGCCTGAAAAGCGGGAAGACGGAGAGCTCG
TCGTACTTCCGGAGGAAGGAGAAGATGTTCCGCTTCTTCATCCGGCGCATGGTGAAGGCACAGAGCTTCT
ACTGGACGGTGCTGTGTGTGGTGGCACTGAACACACTGTGCGTGGCCATGGTGCACTACAACCAGCCGCA
GCGGCTCACCACGGCATTGTACTTTGCAGAGTTTGTTTTCCTGGGTCTCTTCCTCACAGAGATGTCCCTG
AAGATGTATGGCCTGGGGCCCAGGAGCTACTTCCGGTCCTCCTTCAACTGTTTTGACTTTGGGGTCATCG
TGGGCAGTATCTTTGA
